Addgene plasmid #215977: AA081
Purpose: Fragmid fragment: (N' terminus) HIV Nuclear Export Sequence
Depositing lab: John Doench. Depositing organization: Broad Institute. Publication: Modular vector assembly enables rapid assessment of emerging CRISPR technologies. McGee AV, Liu YV, Griffith AL, Szegletes ZM, Wen B, Kraus C, Miller NW, Steger RJ, Escude Velasco B, Bosch JA, Zirin JD, Viswanatha R, Sontheimer EJ, Goodale A, Greene MA, Green TM, Doench JG. Cell Genom. 2024 Mar 13;4(3):100519. doi: 10.1016/j.xgen.2024.100519. PubMed 38484704.
Backbone
  Vector backbone: pUC57-Kan
  Vector type: Fragment
Growth in bacteria
  Bacterial resistance: Kanamycin, 50 μg/mL
  Growth temperature: 37°C
  Growth strain: DH5alpha
  Copy number: Unknown
Gene/Insert
  Gene/Insert name: Start; HIV-NES_v1.2; HIV-NES_v1.1
  Species: Other
  Cloning method: Unknown
Resource information
  A portion of this plasmid was derived from a plasmid made by: Genscript ID: U015EGD120-4
Terms and licenses: Academic/Nonprofit Terms; Industry Terms: Not Available to Industry
Depositor comments: Please visit https://www.biorxiv.org/content/10.1101/2023.10.25.564061v1 for bioRxiv preprint.
How to cite: AA081 was a gift from John Doench (Addgene plasmid # 215977 ; http://n2t.net/addgene:215977 ; RRID:Addgene_215977)
