[The description below was written by a language model from this plasmid's Addgene catalogue record and pLannotate feature annotations shown in this document.]
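Description:
AA081 is a small (about 2.7 kb) fragment-donor plasmid from the Fragmid modular vector assembly toolkit, built on the pUC57-Kan cloning backbone. It is not an expression vector in its own right: its role is to store a single sequence module in E. coli so that it can be combined with other Fragmid fragments to build complete CRISPR-technology vectors. It replicates in bacteria from a high-copy ColE1/pUC-type origin and is selected with kanamycin through an aminoglycoside phosphotransferase (KanR) gene. The remaining annotated features are pUC-type backbone remnants: the lac promoter, lac operator and CAP binding site, a truncated lacZα, and short fragments of lacI, rop and the pBR322 bom region. None of these belongs to the payload.

The insert is catalogued as a start codon followed by two versions of the HIV nuclear export sequence (HIV-NES_v1.1 and v1.2), and is designated for the N-terminal position of an assembled open reading frame. The feature table annotates only one short NES coding element, derived from the HIV Rev protein and lying within the lacZα/lac promoter cloning region; the second copy named in the catalogue entry was not separately detected by the automated annotation. The Rev NES is a short leucine-rich motif that directs proteins out of the nucleus via the cellular export machinery, so placing this module at the front of a coding sequence supplies translation initiation and biases the fusion protein toward cytoplasmic localisation. The record does not state the assembly sites or cloning method, and the fragment carries no promoter for expression in the eventual host; such elements would come from other modules in the assembly.
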