Features (pLannotate 1.2.2; 10 found; start..end, strand, type, name):
    137..236     +  misc_feature   bom (fragment): basis of mobility region from pBR322
    242..399     -  CDS            lacZα (fragment): LacZα fragment of β-galactosidase; lacZ fragment
    489..515     +  CDS            NES: nuclear export signal from the HIV Rev protein (Fischer et al., 1995)
    610..626     -  protein_bind   lac operator: The lac repressor binds to the lac operator to inhibit transcription in E. coli. This inhibition can be relieved by adding lactose or isopropyl-β-D-thiogalactopyranoside (IPTG). lac repressor encoded by lacI
    634..664     -  promoter       lac promoter: promoter for the E. coli lac operon
    679..700     -  protein_bind   CAP binding site: CAP binding activates transcription in the presence of cAMP. E. coli catabolite activator protein
    713..805     -  CDS            lacI (fragment): lac repressor; lacI; The lac repressor binds to the lac operator to inhibit transcription in E. coli. This inhibition can be relieved by adding lactose or isopropyl-β-D-thiogalactopyranoside (IPTG).
    988..1576    -  rep_origin     ori: high-copy-number ColE1/pMB1/pBR322/pUC origin of replication
   1754..2563    -  CDS            KanR: aminoglycoside phosphotransferase; aph(3')-Ia; confers resistance to kanamycin in bacteria or G418 (Geneticin®) in eukaryotes
   2670..35      +  CDS            rop (fragment) (across the origin): Rop protein, which maintains plasmids at low copy number; rop
>Addgene plasmid #215977 | AA081 | addgene full sequence | sequence record 431444 | Addgene NGS Result
TCGCGCGTTTCGGTGATGACGGTGAAAACCTCTGACACATGCAGCTCCCGGAGACGGTCACAGCTTGTCT
GTAAGCGGATGCCGGGAGCAGACAAGCCCGTCAGGGCGCGTCAGCGGGTGTTGGCGGGTGTCGGGGCTGG
CTTAACTATGCGGCATCAGAGCAGATTGTACTGAGAGTGCACCATATGCGGTGTGAAATACCGCACAGAT
GCGTAAGGAGAAAATACCGCATCAGGCGCCATTCGCCATTCAGGCTGCGCAACTGTTGGGAAGGGCGATC
GGTGCGGGCCTCTTCGCTATTACGCCAGCTGGCGAAAGGGGGATGTGCTGCAAGGCGATTAAGTTGGGTA
ACGCCAGGGTTTTCCCAGTCACGACGTTGTAAAACGACGGCCAGAGAATTCGAGCTCGGTACCTCGCGAA
TACATCTAGATGAAGACGTAGGAGCCACCATGGCCCTGCCTCCACTGGAACGGCTGACCCTGGGGTCGCT
GCCACCCCTGGAGCGCCTGACCCTGGGCAGCAGTCTTCATCGGATCCCGGGCCCGTCGACTGCAGAGGCC
TGCATGCAAGCTTGGTGTAATCATGGTCATAGCTGTTTCCTGTGTGAAATTGTTATCCGCTCACAATTCC
ACACAACATACGAGCCGGAAGCATAAAGTGTAAAGCCTGGGGTGCCTAATGAGTGAGCTAACTCACATTA
ATTGCGTTGCGCTCACTGCCCGCTTTCCAGTCGGGAAACCTGTCGTGCCAGCTGCATTAATGAATCGGCC
AACGCGCGGGGAGAGGCGGTTTGCGTATTGGGCGCTCTTCCGCTTCCTCGCTCACTGACTCGCTGCGCTC
GGTCGTTCGGCTGCGGCGAGCGGTATCAGCTCACTCAAAGGCGGTAATACGGTTATCCACAGAATCAGGG
GATAACGCAGGAAAGAACATGTGAGCAAAAGGCCAGCAAAAGGCCAGGAACCGTAAAAAGGCCGCGTTGC
TGGCGTTTTTCCATAGGCTCCGCCCCCCTGACGAGCATCACAAAAATCGACGCTCAAGTCAGAGGTGGCG
AAACCCGACAGGACTATAAAGATACCAGGCGTTTCCCCCTGGAAGCTCCCTCGTGCGCTCTCCTGTTCCG
ACCCTGCCGCTTACCGGATACCTGTCCGCCTTTCTCCCTTCGGGAAGCGTGGCGCTTTCTCATAGCTCAC
GCTGTAGGTATCTCAGTTCGGTGTAGGTCGTTCGCTCCAAGCTGGGCTGTGTGCACGAACCCCCCGTTCA
GCCCGACCGCTGCGCCTTATCCGGTAACTATCGTCTTGAGTCCAACCCGGTAAGACACGACTTATCGCCA
CTGGCAGCAGCCACTGGTAACAGGATTAGCAGAGCGAGGTATGTAGGCGGTGCTACAGAGTTCTTGAAGT
GGTGGCCTAACTACGGCTACACTAGAAGAACAGTATTTGGTATCTGCGCTCTGCTGAAGCCAGTTACCTT
CGGAAAAAGAGTTGGTAGCTCTTGATCCGGCAAACAAACCACCGCTGGTAGCGGTGGTTTTTTTGTTTGC
AAGCAGCAGATTACGCGCAGAAAAAAAGGATCTCAAGAAGATCCTTTGATCTTTTCTACGGGGTCTGACG
CTCAGTGGAACGAAAACTCACGTTAAGGGATTTTGGTCATGAGATTATCAAAAAGGATCTTCACCTAGAT
CCTTTTAAATTAAAAATGAAGTTTTAAATCAAGCCCAATCTGAATAATGTTACAACCAATTAACCAATTC
TGATTAGAAAAACTCATCGAGCATCAAATGAAACTGCAATTTATTCATATCAGGATTATCAATACCATAT
TTTTGAAAAAGCCGTTTCTGTAATGAAGGAGAAAACTCACCGAGGCAGTTCCATAGGATGGCAAGATCCT
GGTATCGGTCTGCGATTCCGACTCGTCCAACATCAATACAACCTATTAATTTCCCCTCGTCAAAAATAAG
GTTATCAAGTGAGAAATCACCATGAGTGACGACTGAATCCGGTGAGAATGGCAAAAGTTTATGCATTTCT
TTCCAGACTTGTTCAACAGGCCAGCCATTACGCTCGTCATCAAAATCACTCGCATCAACCAAACCGTTAT
TCATTCGTGATTGCGCCTGAGCGAGACGAAATACGCGATCGCTGTTAAAAGGACAATTACAAACAGGAAT
CGAATGCAACCGGCGCAGGAACACTGCCAGCGCATCAACAATATTTTCACCTGAATCAGGATATTCTTCT
AATACCTGGAATGCTGTTTTTCCGGGGATCGCAGTGGTGAGTAACCATGCATCATCAGGAGTACGGATAA
AATGCTTGATGGTCGGAAGAGGCATAAATTCCGTCAGCCAGTTTAGTCTGACCATCTCATCTGTAACATC
ATTGGCAACGCTACCTTTGCCATGTTTCAGAAACAACTCTGGCGCATCGGGCTTCCCATACAAGCGATAG
ATTGTCGCACCTGATTGCCCGACATTATCGCGAGCCCATTTATACCCATATAAATCAGCATCCATGTTGG
AATTTAATCGCGGCCTCGACGTTTCCCGTTGAATATGGCTCATAACACCCCTTGTATTACTGTTTATGTA
AGCAGACAGTTTTATTGTTCATGATGATATATTTTTATCTTGTGCAATGTAACATCAGAGATTTTGAGAC
ACGGGCCAGAGCTGCA
